>Addgene plasmid #186012 | pCMV Flag-LRRK2 K17A/K18A | addgene full sequence | sequence record 374497 | Addgene NGS Result
CCCAACCGGTGGGACATTTGAGTTGCTTGCTTGGCACTGTCCTCTCATGCGTTGGGTCCACTCAGTAGAT
GCCTGTTGAATTGGGTACGCGGCCAGCTTGGCTGTGGAATGTGTGTCAGTTAGGGTGTGGAAAGTCCCCA
GGCTCCCCAGCAGGCAGAAGTATGCAAAGCATGCATCTCAATTAGTCAGCAACCAGGTGTGGAAAGTCCC
CAGGCTCCCCAGCAGGCAGAAGTATGCAAAGCATGCATCTCAATTAGTCAGCAACCATAGTCCCGCCCCT
AACTCCGCCCATCCCGCCCCTAACTCCGCCCAGTTCCGCCCATTCTCCGCCCCATGGCTGACTAATTTTT
TTTATTTATGCAGAGGCCGAGGCCGCCTCGGCCTCTGAGCTATTCCAGAAGTAGTGAGGAGGCTTTTTTG
GAGGCCTAGGCTTTTGCAAAAAGCTCCTCGAGGAACTGAAAAACCAGAAAGTTAATTCCCTATAGTGAGT
CGTATTAAATTCGTAATCATGTCATAGCTGTTTCCTGTGTGAAATTGTTATCCGCTCACAATTCCACACA
ACATACGAGCCGGAAGCATAAAGTGTAAAGCCTGGGGTGCCTAATGAGTGAGCTAACTCACATTAATTGC
GTTGCGCTCACTGCCCGCTTTCCAGTCGGGAAACCTGTCGTGCCAGCTGCATTAATGAATCGGCCAACGC
GCGGGGAGAGGCGGTTTGCGTATTGGGCGCTCTTCCGCTTCCTCGCTCACTGACTCGCTGCGCTCGGTCG
TTCGGCTGCGGCGAGCGGTATCAGCTCACTCAAAGGCGGTAATACGGTTATCCACAGAATCAGGGGATAA
CGCAGGAAAGAACATGTGAGCAAAAGGCCAGCAAAAGGCCAGGAACCGTAAAAAGGCCGCGTTGCTGGCG
TTTTTCCATAGGCTCCGCCCCCCTGACGAGCATCACAAAAATCGACGCTCAAGTCAGAGGTGGCGAAACC
CGACAGGACTATAAAGATACCAGGCGTTTCCCCCTGGAAGCTCCCTCGTGCGCTCTCCTGTTCCGACCCT
GCCGCTTACCGGATACCTGTCCGCCTTTCTCCCTTCGGGAAGCGTGGCGCTTTCTCATAGCTCACGCTGT
AGGTATCTCAGTTCGGTGTAGGTCGTTCGCTCCAAGCTGGGCTGTGTGCACGAACCCCCCGTTCAGCCCG
ACCGCTGCGCCTTATCCGGTAACTATCGTCTTGAGTCCAACCCGGTAAGACACGACTTATCGCCACTGGC
AGCAGCCACTGGTAACAGGATTAGCAGAGCGAGGTATGTAGGCGGTGCTACAGAGTTCTTGAAGTGGTGG
CCTAACTACGGCTACACTAGAAGAACAGTATTTGGTATCTGCGCTCTGCTGAAGCCAGTTACCTTCGGAA
AAAGAGTTGGTAGCTCTTGATCCGGCAAACAAACCACCGCTGGTAGCGGTGGTTTTTTTGTTTGCAAGCA
GCAGATTACGCGCAGAAAAAAAGGATCTCAAGAAGATCCTTTGATCTTTTCTACGGGGTCTGACGCTCAG
TGGAACGAAAACTCACGTTAAGGGATTTTGGTCATGAGATTATCAAAAAGGATCTTCACCTAGATCCTTT
TAAATTAAAAATGAAGTTTTAAATCAATCTAAAGTATATATGAGTAAACTTGGTCTGACAGTTACCAATG
CTTAATCAGTGAGGCACCTATCTCAGCGATCTGTCTATTTCGTTCATCCATAGTTGCCTGACTCCCCGTC
GTGTAGATAACTACGATACGGGAGGGCTTACCATCTGGCCCCAGTGCTGCAATGATACCGCGAGACCCAC
GCTCACCGGCTCCAGATTTATCAGCAATAAACCAGCCAGCCGGAAGGGCCGAGCGCAGAAGTGGTCCTGC
AACTTTATCCGCCTCCATCCAGTCTATTAATTGTTGCCGGGAAGCTAGAGTAAGTAGTTCGCCAGTTAAT
AGTTTGCGCAACGTTGTTGCCATTGCTACAGGCATCGTGGTGTCACGCTCGTCGTTTGGTATGGCTTCAT
TCAGCTCCGGTTCCCAACGATCAAGGCGAGTTACATGATCCCCCATGTTGTGCAAAAAAGCGGTTAGCTC
CTTCGGTCCTCCGATCGTTGTCAGAAGTAAGTTGGCCGCAGTGTTATCACTCATGGTTATGGCAGCACTG
CATAATTCTCTTACTGTCATGCCATCCGTAAGATGCTTTTCTGTGACTGGTGAGTACTCAACCAAGTCAT
TCTGAGAATAGTGTATGCGGCGACCGAGTTGCTCTTGCCCGGCGTCAATACGGGATAATACCGCGCCACA
TAGCAGAACTTTAAAAGTGCTCATCATTGGAAAACGTTCTTCGGGGCGAAAACTCTCAAGGATCTTACCG
CTGTTGAGATCCAGTTCGATGTAACCCACTCGTGCACCCAACTGATCTTCAGCATCTTTTACTTTCACCA
GCGTTTCTGGGTGAGCAAAAACAGGAAGGCAAAATGCCGCAAAAAAGGGAATAAGGGCGACACGGAAATG
TTGAATACTCATACTCTTCCTTTTTCAATATTATTGAAGCATTTATCAGGGTTATTGTCTCATGAGCGGA
TACATATTTGAATGTATTTAGAAAAATAAACAAATAGGGGTTCCGCGCACATTTCCCCGAAAAGTGCCAC
CTG
[124 nt withheld, positions 2664-2787]
C
[91 nt withheld, positions 2789-2879]
A
[49 nt withheld, positions 2881-2929]
CCTTTGACGTTGGAGTCCACGTTCTTT
[37 nt withheld, positions 2957-2993]
ACCCTATCTCGGTCTATTCTTTTGATTTATAAGGGATTTTGCCGATTTCGGCCTATTGGTTAAAAAATGA
GCTGATTTAACAAAAATTTAACGCGAATTTTAACAAAATATTAACGCTTACAATTTCCATTCGCCATTCA
GGCTGCGCAACTGTTGGGAAGGGCGATCGGTGCGGGCCTCTTCGCTATTACGCCAGCTGGCGAAAGGGGG
ATGTGCTGCAAGGCGATTAAGTTGGGTAACGCCAGGGTTTTCCCAGTCACGACGTTGTAAAACGACGGCC
AGTGCCAAGCTGATCTATACATTGAATCAATATTGGCAATTAGCCATATTAGTCATTGGTTATATAGCAT
AAATCAATATTGGCTATTGGCCATTGCATACGTTGTATCTATATCATAATATGTACATTTATATTGGCTC
ATGTCCAATATGACCGCCATGTTGACATTGATTATTGACTAGTTATTAATAGTAATCAATTACGGGGTCA
TTAGTTCATAGCCCATATATGGAGTTCCGCGTTACATAACTTACGGTAAATGGCCCGCCTGGCTGACCGC
CCAACGACCCCCGCCCATTGACGTCAATAATGACGTATGTTCCCATAGTAACGCCAATAGGGACTTTCCA
TTGACGTCAATGGGTGGAGTATTTACGGTAAACTGCCCACTTGGCAGTACATCAAGTGTATCATATGCCA
AGTCCGCCCCCTATTGACGTCAATGACGGTAAATGGCCCGCCTGGCATTATGCCCAGTACATGACCTTAC
GGGACTTTCCTACTTGGCAGTACATCTACGTATTAGTCATCGCTATTACCATGGTGATGCGGTTTTGGCA
GTACACCAATGGGCGTGGATAGCGGTTTGACTCACGGGGATTTCCAAGTCTCCACCCCATTGACGTCAAT
GGGAGTTTGTTTTGGCACCAAAATCAACGGGACTTTCCAAAATGTCGTAATAACCCCGCCCCGTTGACGC
AAATGGGCGGTAGGCGTGTACGGTGGGAGGTCTATATAAGCAGAGCTCGTTTAGTGAACCGTCAGAATTG
GCCACCATGGACTACAAGGACGATGACGATAAGGGATCCATGGCTAGTGGCAGCTGTCAGGGGTGCGAAG
AGGACGAGGAAACTCTGGCAGCATTGATAGTCAGGCTGAACAATGTCCAGGAAGGAAAACAGATAGAAAC
GCTGGTCCAAATCCTGGAGGATCTGCTGGTGTTCACGTACTCCGAGCACGCCTCCAAGTTATTTCAAGGC
AAAAATATCCATGTGCCTCTGTTGATCGTCTTGGACTCCTATATGAGAGTCGCGAGTGTGCAGCAGGTGG
GTTGGTCACTTCTGTGCAAATTAATAGAAGTCTGTCCAGGTACAATGCAAAGCTTAATGGGACCCCAGGA
TGTTGGAAATGATTGGGAAGTCCTTGGTGTTCACCAATTGATTCTTAAAATGCTAACAGTTCATAATGCC
AGTGTAAACTTGTCAGTGATTGGACTGAAGACCTTAGATCTCCTCCTAACTTCAGGTAAAATCACCTTGC
TGATATTGGATGAAGAAAGTGATATTTTCATGTTAATTTTTGATGCCATGCACTCATTTCCAGCCAATGA
TGAAGTCCAGAAACTTGGATGCAAAGCTTTACATGTGCTGTTTGAGAGAGTCTCAGAGGAGCAACTGACT
GAATTTGTTGAGAACAAAGATTATATGATATTGTTAAGTGCGTTAACAAATTTTAAAGATGAAGAGGAAA
TTGTGCTTCATGTGCTGCATTGTTTACATTCCCTAGCGATTCCTTGCAATAATGTGGAAGTCCTCATGAG
TGGCAATGTCAGGTGTTATAATATTGTGGTGGAAGCTATGAAAGCATTCCCTATGAGTGAAAGAATTCAA
GAAGTGAGTTGCTGTTTGCTCCATAGGCTTACATTAGGTAATTTTTTCAATATCCTGGTATTAAACGAAG
TCCATGAGTTTGTGGTGAAAGCTGTGCAGCAGTACCCAGAGAATGCAGCATTGCAGATCTCAGCGCTCAG
CTGTTTGGCCCTCCTCACTGAGACTATTTTCTTAAATCAAGATTTAGAGGAAAAGAATGAGAATCAAGAG
AATGATGATGAGGGGGAAGAAGATAAATTGTTTTGGCTGGAAGCCTGTTACAAAGCATTAACGTGGCATA
GAAAGAACAAGCACGTGCAGGAGGCCGCATGCTGGGCACTAAATAATCTCCTTATGTACCAAAACAGTTT
ACATGAGAAGATTGGAGATGAAGATGGCCATTTCCCAGCTCATAGGGAAGTGATGCTCTCCATGCTGATG
CATTCTTCATCAAAGGAAGTTTTCCAGGCATCTGCGAATGCATTGTCAACTCTCTTAGAACAAAATGTTA
ATTTCAGAAAAATACTGTTATCAAAAGGAATACACCTGAATGTTTTGGAGTTAATGCAGAAGCATATACA
TTCTCCTGAAGTGGCTGAAAGTGGCTGTAAAATGCTAAATCATCTTTTTGAAGGAAGCAACACTTCCCTG
GATATAATGGCAGCAGTGGTCCCCAAAATACTAACAGTTATGAAACGTCATGAGACATCATTACCAGTGC
AGCTGGAGGCGCTTCGAGCTATTTTACATTTTATAGTGCCTGGCATGCCAGAAGAATCCAGGGAGGATAC
AGAATTTCATCATAAGCTAAATATGGTTAAAAAACAGTGTTTCAAGAATGATATTCACAAACTGGTCCTA
GCAGCTTTGAACAGGTTCATTGGAAATCCTGGGATTCAGAAATGTGGATTAAAAGTAATTTCTTCTATTG
TACATTTTCCTGATGCATTAGAGATGTTATCCCTGGAAGGTGCTATGGATTCAGTGCTTCACACACTGCA
GATGTATCCAGATGACCAAGAAATTCAGTGTCTGGGTTTAAGTCTTATAGGATACTTGATTACAAAGAAG
AATGTGTTCATAGGAACTGGACATCTGCTGGCAAAAATTCTGGTTTCCAGCTTATACCGATTTAAGGATG
TTGCTGAAATACAGACTAAAGGATTTCAGACAATCTTAGCAATCCTCAAATTGTCAGCATCTTTTTCTAA
GCTGCTGGTGCATCATTCATTTGACTTAGTAATATTCCATCAAATGTCTTCCAATATCATGGAACAAAAG
GATCAACAGTTTCTAAACCTCTGTTGCAAGTGTTTTGCAAAAGTAGCTATGGATGATTACTTAAAAAATG
TGATGCTAGAGAGAGCGTGTGATCAGAATAACAGCATCATGGTTGAATGCTTGCTTCTATTGGGAGCAGA
TGCCAATCAAGCAAAGGAGGGATCTTCTTTAATTTGTCAGGTATGTGAGAAAGAGAGCAGTCCCAAATTG
GTGGAACTCTTACTGAATAGTGGATCTCGTGAACAAGATGTACGAAAAGCGTTGACGATAAGCATTGGGA
AAGGTGACAGCCAGATCATCAGCTTGCTCTTAAGGAGGCTGGCCCTGGATGTGGCCAACAATAGCATTTG
CCTTGGAGGATTTTGTATAGGAAAAGTTGAACCTTCTTGGCTTGGTCCTTTATTTCCAGATAAGACTTCT
AATTTAAGGAAACAAACAAATATAGCATCTACACTAGCAAGAATGGTGATCAGATATCAGATGAAAAGTG
CTGTGGAAGAAGGAACAGCCTCAGGCAGCGATGGAAATTTTTCTGAAGATGTGCTGTCTAAATTTGATGA
ATGGACCTTTATTCCTGACTCTTCTATGGACAGTGTGTTTGCTCAAAGTGATGACCTGGATAGTGAAGGA
AGTGAAGGCTCATTTCTTGTGAAAAAGAAATCTAATTCAATTAGTGTAGGAGAATTTTACCGAGATGCCG
TATTACAGCGTTGCTCACCAAATTTGCAAAGACATTCCAATTCCTTGGGGCCCATTTTTGATCATGAAGA
TTTACTGAAGCGAAAAAGAAAAATACTATCTTCAGATGATTCACTCAGGTCATCAAAACTTCAATCCCAT
ATGAGGCATTCAGACAGCATTTCTTCTCTGGCTTCTGAGAGAGAATATATTACATCACTAGACCTTTCAG
CAAATGAACTAAGAGATATTGATGCCCTAAGCCAGAAATGCTGTATAAGTGTTCATTTGGAGCATCTTGA
AAAGCTGGAGCTTCACCAGAATGCACTCACGAGCTTTCCACAACAGCTATGTGAAACTCTGAAGAGTTTG
ACACATTTGGACTTGCACAGTAATAAATTTACATCATTTCCTTCTTATTTGTTGAAAATGAGTTGTATTG
CTAATCTTGATGTCTCTCGAAATGACATTGGACCCTCAGTGGTTTTAGATCCTACAGTGAAATGTCCAAC
TCTGAAACAGTTTAACCTGTCATATAACCAGCTGTCTTTTGTACCTGAGAACCTCACTGATGTGGTAGAG
AAACTGGAGCAGCTCATTTTAGAAGGAAATAAAATATCAGGGATATGCTCCCCCTTGAGACTGAAGGAAC
TGAAGATTTTAAACCTTAGTAAGAACCACATTTCATCCCTATCAGAGAACTTTCTTGAGGCTTGTCCTAA
AGTGGAGAGTTTCAGTGCCAGAATGAATTTTCTTGCTGCTATGCCTTTCTTGCCTCCTTCTATGACAATC
CTAAAATTATCTCAGAACAAATTTTCCTGTATTCCAGAAGCAATTTTAAATCTTCCACACTTGCGGTCTT
TAGATATGAGCAGCAATGATATTCAGTACCTACCAGGTCCCGCACACTGGAAATCTTTGAACTTAAGGGA
ACTCTTATTTAGCCATAATCAGATCAGCATCTTGGACTTGAGTGAAAAAGCATATTTATGGTCTAGAGTA
GAGAAACTGCATCTTTCTCACAATAAACTGAAAGAGATTCCTCCTGAGATTGGCTGTCTTGAAAATCTGA
CATCTCTGGATGTCAGTTACAACTTGGAACTAAGATCCTTTCCCAATGAAATGGGGAAATTAAGCAAAAT
ATGGGATCTTCCTTTGGATGAACTGCATCTTAACTTTGATTTTAAACATATAGGATGTAAAGCCAAAGAC
ATCATAAGGTTTCTTCAACAGCGATTAAAAAAGGCTGTGCCTTATAACCGAATGAAACTTATGATTGTGG
GAAATACTGGGAGTGGTAAAACCACCTTATTGCAGCAATTAATGAAAACCAAGAAATCAGATCTTGGAAT
GCAAAGTGCCACAGTTGGCATAGATGTGAAAGACTGGCCTATCCAAATAAGAGACAAAAGAAAGAGAGAT
CTCGTCCTAAATGTGTGGGATTTTGCAGGTCGTGAGGAATTCTATAGTACTCATCCCCATTTTATGACGC
AGCGAGCATTGTACCTTGCTGTCTATGACCTCAGCAAGGGACAGGCTGAAGTTGATGCCATGAAGCCTTG
GCTCTTCAATATAAAGGCTCGCGCTTCTTCTTCCCCTGTGATTCTCGTTGGCACACATTTGGATGTTTCT
GATGAGAAGCAACGCAAAGCCTGCATGAGTAAAATCACCAAGGAACTCCTGAATAAGCGAGGGTTCCCTG
CCATACGAGRTTACCACTTTGTGAATGCCACCGAGGAATCTGATGCTTTGGCAAAACTTCGGAAAACCAT
CATAAACGAGAGCCTTAATTTCAAGATCCGAGATCAGCTTGTTGTTGGACAGCTGATTCCAGACTGCTAT
GTAGAACTTGAAAAAATCATTTTATCGGAGCGTAAAAATGTGCCAATTGAATTTCCCGTAATTGACCGGA
AACGATTATTACAACTAGTGAGAGAAAATCAGCTGCAGTTAGATGAAAATGAGCTTCCTCACGCAGTTCA
CTTTCTAAATGAATCAGGAGTCCTTCTTCATTTTCAAGACCCAGCACTGCAGTTAAGTGACTTGTACTTT
GTGGAACCCAAGTGGCTTTGTAAAATCATGGCACAGATTTTGACAGTGAAAGTGGAAGGTTGTCCAAAAC
ACCCTAAGGGAATTATTTCGCGTAGAGATGTGGAAAAATTTCTTTCAAAGAAAAGGAAATTTCCAAAGAA
CTACATGACACAGTATTTTAAGCTCCTAGAAAAATTCCAGATTGCTTTGCCAATAGGAGAAGAATATTTG
CTGGTTCCAAGCAGTTTGTCTGACCACAGGCCTGTGATAGAGCTTCCCCATTGTGAGAACTCTGAAATTA
TCATCCGACTATATGAAATGCCTTATTTTCCAATGGGATTTTGGTCAAGATTAATCAATCGATTACTTGA
GATTTCACCTTACATGCTTTCAGGGAGAGAACGAGCACTTCGCCCAAACAGAATGTATTGGCGACAAGGC
ATTTACTTAAATTGGTCTCCTGAAGCTTATTGTCTGGTAGGATCTGAAGTCTTAGACAATCATCCAGAGA
GTTTCTTAAAAATTACAGTTCCTTCTTGTAGAAAAGGCTGTATTCTTTTGGGCCAAGTTGTGGACCACAT
TGATTCTCTCATGGAAGAATGGTTTCCTGGGTTGCTGGAGATTGATATTTGTGGTGAAGGAGAAACTCTG
TTGAAGAAATGGGCATTATATAGTTTTAATGATGGTGAAGAACATCAAAAAATCTTACTTGATGACTTGA
TGAAGAAAGCAGAGGAAGGAGATCTCTTAGTAAATCCAGATCAACCAAGGCTCACCATTCCAATATCTCA
GATTGCCCCTGACTTGATTTTGGCTGACCTGCCTAGAAATATTATGTTGAATAATGATGAGTTGGAATTT
GAACAAGCTCCAGAGTTTCTCCTAGGTGATGGCAGTTTTGGATCAGTTTACCGAGCAGCCTATGAAGGAG
AAGAAGTGGCTGTGAAGATTTTTAATAAACATACATCACTCAGGCTGTTAAGACAAGAGCTTGTGGTGCT
TTGCCACCTCCACCACCCCAGTTTGATATCTTTGCTGGCAGCTGGGATTCGTCCCCGGATGTTGGTGATG
GAGTTAGCCTCCAAGGGTTCCTTGGATCGCCTGCTTCAGCAGGACAAAGCCAGCCTCACTAGAACCCTAC
AGCACAGGATTGCACTCCACGTAGCTGATGGTTTGAGATACCTCCACTCAGCCATGATTATATACCGAGA
CCTGAAACCCCACAATGTGCTGCTTTTCACACTGTATCCCAATGCTGCCATCATTGCAAAGATTGCTGAC
TACGGCATTGCTCAGTACTGCTGTAGAATGGGGATAAAAACATCAGAGGGCACACCAGGGTTTCGTGCAC
CTGAAGTTGCCAGAGGAAATGTCATTTATAACCAACAGGCTGATGTTTATTCATTTGGTTTACTACTCTA
TGACATTTTGACAACTGGAGGTAGAATAGTAGAGGGTTTGAAGTTTCCAAATGAGTTTGATGAATTAGAA
ATACAAGGAAAATTACCTGATCCAGTTAAAGAATATGGTTGTGCCCCATGGCCTATGGTTGAGAAATTAA
TTAAACAGTGTTTGAAAGAAAATCCTCAAGAAAGGCCTACTTCTGCCCAGGTCTTTGACATTTTGAATTC
AGCTGAATTAGTCTGTCTGACGAGACGCATTTTATTACCTAAAAACGTAATTGTTGAATGCATGGTTGCT
ACACATCACAACAGCAGGAATGCAAGCATTTGGCTGGGCTGTGGGCACACCGACAGAGGACAGCTCTCAT
TTCTTGACTTAAATACTGAAGGATACACTTCTGAGGAAGTTGCTGATAGTAGAATATTGTGCTTAGCCTT
GGTGCATCTTCCTGTTGAAAAGGAAAGCTGGATTGTGTCTGGGACACAGTCTGGTACTCTCCTGGTCATC
AATACCGAAGATGGGAAAAAGAGACATACCCTAGAAAAGATGACTGATTCTGTCACTTGTTTGTATTGCA
ATTCCTTTTCCAAGCAAAGCAAACAAAAAAATTTTCTTTTGGTTGGAACCGCTGATGGCAAGTTAGCAAT
TTTTGAAGATAAGACTGTTAAGCTTAAAGGAGCTGCTCCTTTGAAGATACTAAATATAGGAAATGTCAGT
ACTCCATTGATGTGTTTGAGTGAATCCACAAATTCAACGGAAAGAAATGTAATGTGGGGAGGATGTGGCA
CAAAGATTTTCTCCTTTTCTAATGATTTCACCATTCAGAAACTCATTGAGACAAGAACAAGCCAACTGTT
TTCTTATGCAGCTTTCAGTGATTCCAACATCATAACAGTGGTGGTAGACACTGCTCTCTATATTGCTAAG
CAAAATAGCCCTGTTGTGGAAGTGTGGGATAAGAAAACTGAAAAACTCTGTGGACTAATAGACTGCGTGC
ACTTTTTAAGGGAGGTAATGGTAAAAGAAAACAAGGAATCAAAACACAAAATGTCTTATTCTGGGAGAGT
GAAAACCCTCTGCCTTCAGAAGAACACTGCTCTTTGGATAGGAACTGGAGGAGGCCATATTTTACTCCTG
GATCTTTCAACTCGTCGACTTATACGTGTAATTTACAACTTTTGTAATTCGGTCAGAGTCATGATGACAG
CACAGCTAGGAAGCCTTAAAAATGTCATGCTGGTATTGGGCTACAACCGGAAAAATACTGAAGGTACACA
AAAGCAGAAAGAGATACAATCTTGCTTGACCGTTTGGGACATCAATCTTCCACATGAAGTGCAAAATTTA
GAAAAACACATTGAAGTGAGAAAAGAATTAGCTGAAAAAATGAGACGAACATCTGTTGAGTAAGAGAGAA
ATAGGCGGCCGCGATCCCGGGTGGCATCCCTGTGACCCCTCCCCAGTGCCTCTCCTGGCCCTGGAAGTTG
CCACTCCAGTGCCCACCAGCCTTGTCCTAATAAAATTAAGTTGCATCATTTTGTCTGACTAGGTGTCCTT
CTATAATATTATGGGGTGGAGGGGGGTGGTATGGAGCAAGGGGCAAGTTGGGAAGACAACCTGTAGGGCC
TGCGGGGTCTATTGGGAACCAAGCTGGAGTGCAGTGGCACAATCTTGGCTCACTGCAATCTCCGCCTCCT
GGGTTCAAGCGATTCTCCTGCCTCAGCCTCCCGAGTTGTTGGGATTCCAGGCATGCATGACCAGGCTCAG
CTAATTTTTGTTTTTTTGGTAGAGACGGGGTTTCACCATATTGGCCAGGCTGGTCTCCAACTCCTAATCT
CAGGTGATCTACCCACCTTGGCCTCCCAAATTGCTGGGATTACAGGCGTGAACCACTGCTCCCTTCCCTG
TCCTTCTGATTTTAAAATAACTATACCAGCAGGAGGACGTCCAGACACAGCATAGGCTACCTGGCCATG
Features (pLannotate 1.2.2; 15 found; start..end, strand, type, name):
    111..440     +  promoter       SV40 promoter: SV40 enhancer and early promoter
    479..497     -  promoter       T7 promoter: promoter for bacteriophage T7 RNA polymerase
    533..555     -  protein_bind   lac operator (fragment): The lac repressor binds to the lac operator to inhibit transcription in E. coli. This inhibition can be relieved by adding lactose or isopropyl-β-D-thiogalactopyranoside (IPTG). lac repressor encoded by lacI
    559..589     -  promoter       lac promoter: promoter for the E. coli lac operon
    604..625     -  protein_bind   CAP binding site: CAP binding activates transcription in the presence of cAMP. E. coli catabolite activator protein
    638..730     -  CDS            lacI (fragment): lac repressor; lacI; The lac repressor binds to the lac operator to inhibit transcription in E. coli. This inhibition can be relieved by adding lactose or isopropyl-β-D-thiogalactopyranoside (IPTG).
    913..1501    -  rep_origin     ori: high-copy-number ColE1/pMB1/pBR322/pUC origin of replication
   1672..2532    -  CDS            AmpR: β-lactamase; bla; confers resistance to ampicillin, carbenicillin, and related antibiotics
   2533..2637    -  promoter       AmpR promoter: bla
   2664..3092    +  rep_origin     f1 ori (sequence partly withheld): f1 bacteriophage origin of replication; arrow indicates direction of (+) strand synthesis
   3123..3277    -  CDS            lacZα (fragment): LacZα fragment of β-galactosidase; lacZ fragment
   3437..3816    +  enhancer       CMV enhancer: human cytomegalovirus immediate early enhancer
   3818..4017    +  promoter       CMV promoter: human cytomegalovirus (CMV) immediate early promoter
   4083..11663   +  CDS            LRRK2: LRRK2_HUMAN - Also known as PARK8. Experimental evidence at protein level: Swiss-Prot protein existence level 1. Serine/threonine-protein kinase which phosphorylates a broad range of proteins involved in multiple processes such as neuronal plasticity, autophagy, and vesicle trafficking (PubMed:20949042, PubMed:22012985, PubMed:26824392, PubMed:29125462, PubMed:28720718, PubMed:29127255, PubMed:30398148, PubMed:29212815, PubMed:30635421, PubMed:21850687, PubMed:23395371, PubMed:17114044, PubMed:24687852, PubMed:26014385, PubMed:25201882). Is a key regulator of RAB GTPases by regulating the GTP/
  11692..82      +  polyA_signal   hGH poly(A) signal (across the origin): human growth hormone polyadenylation signal
