[The description below was written by a language model from this plasmid's Addgene catalogue record and pLannotate feature annotations shown in this document.]
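Description:
pCMV Flag-LRRK2 K17A/K18A is a mammalian expression plasmid of about 12.2 kb, built on the pCMV Flag backbone and carrying full-length human LRRK2 (also known as PARK8 or dardarin) with two N-terminal lysines, K17 and K18, changed to alanine. The insert was assembled by Gibson cloning. The LRRK2 open reading frame of roughly 7.6 kb sits downstream of the human cytomegalovirus immediate early enhancer and promoter and is followed by the human growth hormone polyadenylation signal, which spans the numbering origin of the circular sequence. This arrangement gives strong constitutive transcription in transfected mammalian cells. The name and catalogue entry indicate a Flag epitope tag fused to LRRK2. The feature table does not annotate the tag separately, although a short gap between the promoter and the annotated LRRK2 coding sequence could accommodate it.

In E. coli the plasmid replicates from a ColE1/pUC-type origin and is selected with ampicillin through the β-lactamase gene and its own promoter. The origin is annotated as high copy, but the repository lists the plasmid as low copy, which may reflect the large insert. The backbone also carries an f1 phage origin, an SV40 enhancer/early promoter, a T7 promoter, and remnants of the lac region (lac promoter and operator, CAP site, and lacI and lacZα fragments). None of these appears to contribute to LRRK2 expression. No mammalian selection marker is annotated, so the construct seems suited to transient transfection.

LRRK2 is a serine/threonine kinase that phosphorylates Rab GTPases. The associated publication concerns a feed-forward pathway for LRRK2 membrane recruitment and activation, so this mutant presumably serves as a comparison to wild-type Flag-LRRK2, although the record does not state the specific effect of the substitutions.
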