Addgene plasmid #186012: pCMV Flag-LRRK2 K17A/K18A
Purpose: Flag-LRRK2 K17A/K18A
Depositing lab: Suzanne Pfeffer. Depositing organization: Stanford University. Publication: A feed-forward pathway drives LRRK2 kinase membrane recruitment and activation. Vides EG, Adhikari A, Chiang CY, Lis P, Purlyte E, Limouse C, Shumate JL, Spinola-Lasso E, Dhekne HS, Alessi DR, Pfeffer SR. Elife. 2022 Sep 23;11:e79771. doi: 10.7554/eLife.79771. PubMed 36149401.
Backbone
  Vector backbone: pCMV Flag
  Vector type: Mammalian Expression
Growth in bacteria
  Bacterial resistance: Ampicillin, 100 μg/mL
  Growth temperature: 30°C
  Growth strain: DH5alpha
  Copy number: Low Copy
Gene/Insert
  Gene/Insert name: Flag-LRRK2 K17A/K18A
  Species: H. sapiens (human)
  Entrez Gene: LRRK2 (a.k.a. AURA17, DARDARIN, PARK8, RIPK7, ROCO2)
  Cloning method: Gibson Cloning
  Sequencing primers: 5′ CTCACGGGGATTTCCAAGTC
Terms and licenses: Academic/Nonprofit Terms; Industry Terms: Not Available to Industry
How to cite: pCMV Flag-LRRK2 K17A/K18A was a gift from Suzanne Pfeffer (Addgene plasmid # 186012 ; http://n2t.net/addgene:186012 ; RRID:Addgene_186012)
